>Addgene plasmid #113668 | pLX_TRC311 | addgene full sequence | sequence record 220922 | Addgene NGS Result
GGTCGGAACAGGAGAGCGCACGAGGGAGCTTCCAGGGGGAAACGCCTGGTATCTTTATAGTCCTGTCGGG
TTTCGCCACCTCTGACTTGAGCGTCGATTTTTGTGATGCTCGTCAGGGGGGCGGAGCCTATGGAAAAACG
CCAGCAACGCGGCCTTTTTACGGTTCCTGGCCTTTTGCTGGCCTTTTGCTCACATGTTCTTTCCTGCGTT
ATCCCCTGATTCTGTGGATAACCGTATTACCGCCTTTGAGTGAGCTGATACCGCTCGCCGCAGCCGAACG
ACCGAGCGCAGCGAGTCAGTGAGCGAGGAAGCGGAAGAGCGCCCAATACGCAAACCGCCTCTCCCCGCGC
GTTGGCCGATTCATTAATGCAGCTGGCACGACAGGTTTCCCGACTGGAAAGCGGGCAGTGAGCGCAACGC
AATTAATGTGAGTTAGCTCACTCATTAGGCACCCCAGGCTTTACACTTTATGCTTCCGGCTCGTATGTTG
TGTGGAATTGTGAGCGGATAACAATTTCACACAGGAAACAGCTATGACCATGATTACGCCAAGCGCGCAA
TTAACCCTCACTAAAGGGAACAAAAGCTGGAGCTGCAAGCTTAATGTAGTCTTATGCAATACTCTTGTAG
TCTTGCAACATGGTAACGATGAGTTAGCAACATGCCTTACAAGGAGAGAAAAAGCACCGTGCATGCCGAT
TGGTGGAAGTAAGGTGGTACGATCGTGCCTTATTAGGAAGGCAACAGACGGGTCTGACATGGATTGGACG
AACCACTGAATTGCCGCATTGCAGAGATATTGTATTTAAGTGCCTAGCTCGATACATAAACGGGTCTCTC
TGGTTAGACCAGATCTGAGCCTGGGAGCTCTCTGGCTAACTAGGGAACCCACTGCTTAAGCCTCAATAAA
GCTTGCCTTGAGTGCTTCAAGTAGTGTGTGCCCGTCTGTTGTGTGACTCTGGTAACTAGAGATCCCTCAG
ACCCTTTTAGTCAGTGTGGAAAATCTCTAGCAGTGGCGCCCGAACAGGGACTTGAAAGCGAAAGGGAAAC
CAGAGGAGCTCTCTCGACGCAGGACTCGGCTTGCTGAAGCGCGCACGGCAAGAGGCGAGGGGCGGCGACT
GGTGAGTACGCCAAAAATTTTGACTAGCGGAGGCTAGAAGGAGAGAGATGGGTGCGAGAGCGTCAGTATT
AAGCGGGGGAGAATTAGATCGCGATGGGAAAAAATTCGGTTAAGGCCAGGGGGAAAGAAAAAATATAAAT
TAAAACATATAGTATGGGCAAGCAGGGAGCTAGAACGATTCGCAGTTAATCCTGGCCTGTTAGAAACATC
AGAAGGCTGTAGACAAATACTGGGACAGCTACAACCATCCCTTCAGACAGGATCAGAAGAACTTAGATCA
TTATATAATACAGTAGCAACCCTCTATTGTGTGCATCAAAGGATAGAGATAAAAGACACCAAGGAAGCTT
TAGACAAGATAGAGGAAGAGCAAAACAAAAGTAAGACCACCGCACAGCAAGCGGCCGCTGATCTTCAGAC
CTGGAGGAGGAGATATGAGGGACAATTGGAGAAGTGAATTATATAAATATAAAGTAGTAAAAATTGAACC
ATTAGGAGTAGCACCCACCAAGGCAAAGAGAAGAGTGGTGCAGAGAGAAAAAAGAGCAGTGGGAATAGGA
GCTTTGTTCCTTGGGTTCTTGGGAGCAGCAGGAAGCACTATGGGCGCAGCGTCAATGACGCTGACGGTAC
AGGCCAGACAATTATTGTCTGGTATAGTGCAGCAGCAGAACAATTTGCTGAGGGCTATTGAGGCGCAACA
GCATCTGTTGCAACTCACAGTCTGGGGCATCAAGCAGCTCCAGGCAAGAATCCTGGCTGTGGAAAGATAC
CTAAAGGATCAACAGCTCCTGGGGATTTGGGGTTGCTCTGGAAAACTCATTTGCACCACTGCTGTGCCTT
GGAATGCTAGTTGGAGTAATAAATCTCTGGAACAGATTTGGAATCACACGACCTGGATGGAGTGGGACAG
AGAAATTAACAATTACACAAGCTTAATACACTCCTTAATTGAAGAATCGCAAAACCAGCAAGAAAAGAAT
GAACAAGAATTATTGGAATTAGATAAATGGGCAAGTTTGTGGAATTGGTTTAACATAACAAATTGGCTGT
GGTATATAAAATTATTCATAATGATAGTAGGAGGCTTGGTAGGTTTAAGAATAGTTTTTGCTGTACTTTC
TATAGTGAATAGAGTTAGGCAGGGATATTCACCATTATCGTTTCAGACCCACCTCCCAACCCCGAGGGGA
CCCATGCATTGCATCTCAATTAGTCAGCAACCAGGTGTGGAAAGTCCCCAGGCTCCCCAGCAGGCAGAAG
TATGCAAAGCATGCGTCTCAATTAGTCAGCAACCATAGTCCCGCCCCTAACTCCGCCCATCCCGCCCCTA
ACTCCGCCCAGTTCCGCCCATTCTCCGCCCCATGGCTGACTAATTTTTTTTATTTATGCAGAGGCCGAGG
CCGCCTCGGCCTCTGAGCTATTCCAGAAGTAGTGAGGAGGCTTTTTTGGAGGCCTAGGCTTTTGCAAAAA
GCTTTCTAGAGGTACCACCATGGCCAAGCCTTTGTCTCAAGAAGAATCCACCCTCATTGAAAGAGCAACG
GCTACAATCAACAGCATCCCCATCTCTGAAGACTACAGCGTCGCCAGCGCAGCTCTCTCTAGCGACGGCC
GCATCTTCACTGGTGTCAATGTATATCATTTTACTGGGGGACCTTGTGCAGAACTCGTGGTGCTGGGCAC
TGCTGCTGCTGCGGCAGCTGGCAACCTGACTTGTATCGTCGCGATCGGAAATGAGAACAGGGGCATCTTG
AGCCCCTGCGGACGGTGCCGACAGGTGCTTCTCGATCTGCATCCTGGGATCAAAGCCATAGTGAAGGACA
GTGATGGACAGCCGACGGCAGTTGGGATTCGTGAATTGCTGCCCTCTGGTTATGTGTGGGAGGGCCTGCA
GCTGCAGTAGTAAGGCGCGCCGTTAACGAATTCTAGATCTTGAGACAAATGGCAGTATTCATCCACAATT
TTAAAAGAAAAGGGGGGATTGGGGGGTACAGTGCAGGGGAAAGAATAGTAGACATAATAGCAACAGACAT
ACAAACTAAAGAATTACAAAAACAAATTACAAAAATTCAAAATTTTCGGGTTTATTACAGGGACAGCAGA
GATCCACTTTGGCGCCGGCTCGAGGCCTGCAGGTGCAAAGATGGATAAAGTTTTAAACAGAGAGGAATCT
TTGCAGCTAATGGACCTTCTAGGTCTTGAAAGGAGTGGGAATTGGCTCCGGTGCCCGTCAGTGGGCAGAG
CGCACATCGCCCACAGTCCCCGAGAAGTTGGGGGGAGGGGTCGGCAATTGAACCGGTGCCTAGAGAAGGT
GGCGCGGGGTAAACTGGGAAAGTGATGTCGTGTACTGGCTCCGCCTTTTTCCCGAGGGTGGGGGAGAACC
GTATATAAGTGCAGTAGTCGCCGTGAACGTTCTTTTTCGCAACGGGTTTGCCGCCAGAACACAGGTAAGT
GCCGTGTGTGGTTCCCGCGGGCCTGGCCTCTTTACGGGTTATGGCCCTTGCGTGCCTTGAATTACTTCCA
CCTGGCTGCAGTACGTGATTCTTGATCCCGAGCTTCGGGTTGGAAGTGGGTGGGAGAGTTCGAGGCCTTG
CGCTTAAGGAGCCCCTTCGCCTCGTGCTTGAGTTGAGGCCTGGCCTGGGCGCTGGGGCCGCCGCGTGCGA
ATCTGGTGGCACCTTCGCGCCTGTCTCGCTGCTTTCGATAAGTCTCTAGCCATTTAAAATTTTTGATGAC
CTGCTGCGACGCTTTTTTTCTGGCAAGATAGTCTTGTAAATGCGGGCCAAGATCTGCACACTGGTATTTC
GGTTTTTGGGGCCGCGGGCGGCGACGGGGCCCGTGCGTCCCAGCGCACATGTTCGGCGAGGCGGGGCCTG
CGAGCGCGGCCACCGAGAATCGGACGGGGGTAGTCTCAAGCTGGCCGGCCTGCTCTGGTGCCTGGCCTCG
CGCCGCCGTGTATCGCCCCGCCCTGGGCGGCAAGGCTGGCCCGGTCGGCACCAGTTGCGTGAGCGGAAAG
ATGGCCGCTTCCCGGCCCTGCTGCAGGGAGCTCAAAATGGAGGACGCGGCGCTCGGGAGAGCGGGCGGGT
GAGTCACCCACACAAAGGAAAAGGGCCTTTCCGTCCTCAGCCGTCGCTTCATGTGACTCCACGGAGTACC
GGGCGCCGTCCAGGCACCTCGATTAGTTCTCGAGCTTTTGGAGTACGTCGTCTTTAGGTTGGGGGGAGGG
GTTTTATGCGATGGAGTTTCCCCACACTGAGTGGGTGGAGACTGAAGTTAGGCCAGCTTGGCACTTGATG
TAATTCTCCTTGGAATTTGCCCTTTTTGAGTTTGGATCTTGGTTCATTCTCAAGCCTCAGACAGTGGTTC
AAAGTTTTTTTCTTCCATTTCAGGTGTCGTGAGGCTAGCATCGATTGATCAACAAGTTTGTACAAAAAAG
CTGAACGAGAAACGTAAAATGATATAAATATCAATATATTAAATTAGATTTTGCATAAAAAACAGACTAC
ATAATACTGTAAAACACAACATATCCAGTCACTATGGCGGCCGCATTAGGCACCCCAGGCTTTACACTTT
ATGCTTCCGGCTCGTATAATGTGTGGATTTTGAGTTAGGATCCGTCGAGATTTTCAGGAGCTAAGGAAGC
TAAAATGGAGAAAAAAATCACTGGATATACCACCGTTGATATATCCCAATGGCATCGTAAAGAACATTTT
GAGGCATTTCAGTCAGTTGCTCAATGTACCTATAACCAGACCGTTCAGCTGGATATTACGGCCTTTTTAA
AGACCGTAAAGAAAAATAAGCACAAGTTTTATCCGGCCTTTATTCACATTCTTGCCCGCCTGATGAATGC
TCATCCGGAATTCCGTATGGCAATGAAAGACGGTGAGCTGGTGATATGGGATAGTGTTCACCCTTGTTAC
ACCGTTTTCCATGAGCAAACTGAAACGTTTTCATCGCTCTGGAGTGAATACCACGACGATTTCCGGCAGT
TTCTACACATATATTCGCAAGATGTGGCGTGTTACGGTGAAAACCTGGCCTATTTCCCTAAAGGGTTTAT
TGAGAATATGTTTTTCGTCTCAGCCAATCCCTGGGTGAGTTTCACCAGTTTTGATTTAAACGTGGCCAAT
ATGGACAACTTCTTCGCCCCCGTTTTCACCATGGGCAAATATTATACGCAAGGCGACAAGGTGCTGATGC
CGCTGGCGATTCAGGTTCATCATGCCGTTTGTGATGGCTTCCATGTCGGCAGAATGCTTAATGAATTACA
ACAGTACTGCGATGAGTGGCAGGGCGGGGCGTAAAGATCTGGATCCGGCTTACTAAAAGCCAGATAACAG
TATGCGTATTTGCGCGCTGATTTTTGCGGTATAAGAATATATACTGATATGTATACCCGAAGTATGTCAA
AAAGAGGTATGCTATGAAGCAGCGTATTACAGTGACAGTTGACAGCGACAGCTATCAGTTGCTCAAGGCA
TATATGATGTCAATATCTCCGGTCTGGTAAGCACAACCATGCAGAATGAAGCCCGTCGTCTGCGTGCCGA
ACGCTGGAAAGCGGAAAATCAGGAAGGGATGGCTGAGGTCGCCCGGTTTATTGAAATGAACGGCTCTTTT
GCTGACGAGAACAGGGGCTGGTGAAATGCAGTTTAAGGTTTACACCTATAAAAGAGAGAGCCGTTATCGT
CTGTTTGTGGATGTACAGAGTGATATTATTGACACGCCCGGGCGACGGATGGTGATCCCCCTGGCCAGTG
CACGTCTGCTGTCAGATAAAGTCTCCCGTGAACTTTACCCGGTGGTGCATATCGGGGATGAAAGCTGGCG
CATGATGACCACCGATATGGCCAGTGTGCCGGTCTCCGTTATCGGGGAAGAAGTGGCTGATCTCAGCCAC
CGCGAAAATGACATCAAAAACGCCATTAACCTGATGTTCTGGGGAATATAAATGTCAGGCTCCCTTATAC
ACAGCCAGTCTGCAGGTCGACCATAGTGACTGGATATGTTGTGTTTTACAGTATTATGTAGTCTGTTTTT
TATGCAAAATCTAATTTAATATATTGATATTTATATCATTTTACGTTTCTCGTTCAGCTTTCTTGTACAA
AGTGGTTGATATCGGTAAGCCTATCCCTAACCCTCTCCTCGGTCTCGATTCTACGTAGTAATGAACTAGT
ACCGGTTAAGTCGACAATCAACGCGTTAAGTCGACAATCAACCTCTGGATTACAAAATTTGTGAAAGATT
GACTGGTATTCTTAACTATGTTGCTCCTTTTACGCTATGTGGATACGCTGCTTTAATGCCTTTGTATCAT
GCTATTGCTTCCCGTATGGCTTTCATTTTCTCCTCCTTGTATAAATCCTGGTTGCTGTCTCTTTATGAGG
AGTTGTGGCCCGTTGTCAGGCAACGTGGCGTGGTGTGCACTGTGTTTGCTGACGCAACCCCCACTGGTTG
GGGCATTGCCACCACCTGTCAGCTCCTTTCCGGGACTTTCGCTTTCCCCCTCCCTATTGCCACGGCGGAA
CTCATCGCCGCCTGCCTTGCCCGCTGCTGGACAGGGGCTCGGCTGTTGGGCACTGACAATTCCGTGGTGT
TGTCGGGGAAATCATCGTCCTTTCCTTGGCTGCTCGCCTGTGTTGCCACCTGGATTCTGCGCGGGACGTC
CTTCTGCTACGTCCCTTCGGCCCTCAATCCAGCGGACCTTCCTTCCCGCGGCCTGCTGCCGGCTCTGCGG
CCTCTTCCGCGTCTTCGCCTTCGCCCTCAGACGAGTCGGATCTCCCTTTGGGCCGCCTCCCCGCGTCGAC
TTTAAGACCAATGACTTACAAGGCAGCTGTAGATCTTAGCCACTTTTTAAAAGAAAAGGGGGGACTGGAA
GGGCTAATTCACTCCCAACGAAGACAAGATCTGCTTTTTGCTTGTACTGGGTCTCTCTGGTTAGACCAGA
TCTGAGCCTGGGAGCTCTCTGGCTAACTAGGGAACCCACTGCTTAAGCCTCAATAAAGCTTGCCTTGAGT
GCTTCAAGTAGTGTGTGCCCGTCTGTTGTGTGACTCTGGTAACTAGAGATCCCTCAGACCCTTTTAGTCA
GTGTGGAAAATCTCTAGCAGTACGTATAGTAGTTCATGTCATCTTATTATTCAGTATTTATAACTTGCAA
AGAAATGAATATCAGAGAGTGAGAGGAACTTGTTTATTGCAGCTTATAATGGTTACAAATAAAGCAATAG
CATCACAAATTTCACAAATAAAGCATTTTTTTCACTGCATTCTAGTTGTGGTTTGTCCAAACTCATCAAT
GTATCTTATCATGTCTGGCTCTAGCTATCCCGCCCCTAACTCCGCCCATCCCGCCCCTAACTCCGCCCAG
TTCCGCCCATTCTCCGCCCCATGGCTGACTAATTTTTTTTATTTATGCAGAGGCCGAGGCCGCCTCGGCC
TCTGAGCTATTCCAGAAGTAGTGAGGAGGCTTTTTTGGAGGCCTAGGGACGTACCCAATTCGCCCTATAG
TGAGTCGTATTACGCGCGCTCACTGGCCGTCGTTTTACAACGTCGTGACTGGGAAAACCCTGGCGTTACC
CAACTTAATCGCCTTGCAGCACATCCCCCTTTCGCCAGCTGGCGTAATAGCGAAGAGGCCCGCACCGATC
GCCCTTCCCAACAGTTGCGCAGCCTGAATGGCGAATGGG
[124 nt withheld, positions 7810-7933]
C
[91 nt withheld, positions 7935-8025]
A
[49 nt withheld, positions 8027-8075]
CCTTTGACGTTGGAGTCCACGTTCTTT
[37 nt withheld, positions 8103-8139]
ACCCTATCTCGGTCTATTCTTTTGATTTATAAGGGATTTTGCCGATTTCGGCCTATTGGTTAAAAAATGA
GCTGATTTAACAAAAATTTAACGCGAATTTTAACAAAATATTAACGCTTACAATTTAGGTGGCACTTTTC
GGGGAAATGTGCGCGGAACCCCTATTTGTTTATTTTTCTAAATACATTCAAATATGTATCCGCTCATGAG
ACAATAACCCTGATAAATGCTTCAATAATATTGAAAAAGGAAGAGTATGAGTATTCAACATTTCCGTGTC
GCCCTTATTCCCTTTTTTGCGGCATTTTGCCTTCCTGTTTTTGCTCACCCAGAAACGCTGGTGAAAGTAA
AAGATGCTGAAGATCAGTTGGGTGCACGAGTGGGTTACATCGAACTGGATCTCAACAGCGGTAAGATCCT
TGAGAGTTTTCGCCCCGAAGAACGTTTTCCAATGATGAGCACTTTTAAAGTTCTGCTATGTGGCGCGGTA
TTATCCCGTATTGACGCCGGGCAAGAGCAACTCGGTCGCCGCATACACTATTCTCAGAATGACTTGGTTG
AGTACTCACCAGTCACAGAAAAGCATCTTACGGATGGCATGACAGTAAGAGAATTATGCAGTGCTGCCAT
AACCATGAGTGATAACACTGCGGCCAACTTACTTCTGACAACGATCGGAGGACCGAAGGAGCTAACCGCT
TTTTTGCACAACATGGGGGATCATGTAACTCGCCTTGATCGTTGGGAACCGGAGCTGAATGAAGCCATAC
CAAACGACGAGCGTGACACCACGATGCCTGTAGCAATGGCAACAACGTTGCGCAAACTATTAACTGGCGA
ACTACTTACTCTAGCTTCCCGGCAACAATTAATAGACTGGATGGAGGCGGATAAAGTTGCAGGACCACTT
CTGCGCTCGGCCCTTCCGGCTGGCTGGTTTATTGCTGATAAATCTGGAGCCGGTGAGCGTGGGTCTCGCG
GTATCATTGCAGCACTGGGGCCAGATGGTAAGCCCTCCCGTATCGTAGTTATCTACACGACGGGGAGTCA
GGCAACTATGGATGAACGAAATAGACAGATCGCTGAGATAGGTGCCTCACTGATTAAGCATTGGTAACTG
TCAGACCAAGTTTACTCATATATACTTTAGATTGATTTAAAACTTCATTTTTAATTTAAAAGGATCTAGG
TGAAGATCCTTTTTGATAATCTCATGACCAAAATCCCTTAACGTGAGTTTTCGTTCCACTGAGCGTCAGA
CCCCGTAGAAAAGATCAAAGGATCTTCTTGAGATCCTTTTTTTCTGCGCGTAATCTGCTGCTTGCAAACA
AAAAAACCACCGCTACCAGCGGTGGTTTGTTTGCCGGATCAAGAGCTACCAACTCTTTTTCCGAAGGTAA
CTGGCTTCAGCAGAGCGCAGATACCAAATACTGTTCTTCTAGTGTAGCCGTAGTTAGGCCACCACTTCAA
GAACTCTGTAGCACCGCCTACATACCTCGCTCTGCTAATCCTGTTACCAGTGGCTGCTGCCAGTGGCGAT
AAGTCGTGTCTTACCGGGTTGGACTCAAGACGATAGTTACCGGATAAGGCGCAGCGGTCGGGCTGAACGG
GGGGTTCGTGCACACAGCCCAGCTTGGAGCGAACGACCTACACCGAACTGAGATACCTACAGCGTGAGCT
ATGAGAAAGCGCCACGCTTCCCGAAGGGAGAAAGGCGGACAGGTATCCGGTAAGCGGCAG
Features (pLannotate 1.2.2; 37 found; start..end, strand, type, name):
    319..411     +  CDS            lacI (fragment): lac repressor; lacI; The lac repressor binds to the lac operator to inhibit transcription in E. coli. This inhibition can be relieved by adding lactose or isopropyl-β-D-thiogalactopyranoside (IPTG).
    424..445     +  protein_bind   CAP binding site: CAP binding activates transcription in the presence of cAMP. E. coli catabolite activator protein
    460..490     +  promoter       lac promoter: promoter for the E. coli lac operon
    498..514     +  protein_bind   lac operator: The lac repressor binds to the lac operator to inhibit transcription in E. coli. This inhibition can be relieved by adding lactose or isopropyl-β-D-thiogalactopyranoside (IPTG). lac repressor encoded by lacI
    559..577     +  promoter       T3 promoter: promoter for bacteriophage T3 RNA polymerase
    605..831     +  promoter       RSV promoter: Rous sarcoma virus enhancer/promoter
    832..1012    +  LTR            5' LTR (truncated): truncated 5' long terminal repeat (LTR) from HIV-1
   1059..1184    +  misc_feature   HIV-1 Ψ: packaging signal of human immunodeficiency virus type 1
   1168..1531    +  CDS            HIV-1 gag (fragment): gag protein from human immunodeficiency virus 1; gag
   1677..1910    +  misc_feature   RRE: The Rev response element (RRE) of HIV-1 allows for Rev-dependent mRNA export from the nucleus to the cytoplasm.
   2287..2313    +  CDS            Rev (fragment): human immunodeficiency virus 1 (HIV-1) Rev protein; rev; enhances nuclear export of unspliced and incompletely spliced viral mRNAs
   2320..2343    +  promoter       SV40 promoter (fragment): SV40 early promoter
   2344..2415    +  promoter       SV40 promoter (fragment): SV40 enhancer and early promoter
   2439..2574    +  rep_origin     SV40 ori: SV40 origin of replication
   2610..3005    +  CDS            BSD: blasticidin S deaminase; Aspergillus terreus BSD; confers resistance to blasticidin
   3079..3196    +  misc_feature   cPPT/CTS: central polypurine tract and central termination sequence of HIV-1
   3261..3327    +  CDS            small t antigen (fragment): SV40 (simian virus 40) small t antigen
   3334..4512    +  promoter       EF-1α promoter: strong constitutive promoter for human elongation factor EF-1α
   4532..4656    +  protein_bind   attR1: mutant version of attR; recombination site for the Gateway® LR reaction LR Clonase™
   4681..4711    +  promoter       lac UV5 promoter: E. coli lac promoter with an "up" mutation
   4735..4764    +  promoter       cat promoter (fragment): promoter of the E. coli cat gene encoding chloramphenicol acetyltransferase
   4765..5424    +  CDS            CmR: chloramphenicol acetyltransferase; cat; confers resistance to chloramphenicol
   5603..5761    +  CDS            ccdA (fragment): CCDA_ECO57 - Also known as H, letA. Experimental evidence at protein level: Swiss-Prot protein existence level 1. Antitoxin component of a type II toxin-antitoxin (TA) system which inhibits the post-segregational killing (PSK) of plasmid-free cells, also referred to as a plasmid addiction system. Binds to and blocks the activity of CcdB; will also remove bound CcdB protein from the CcdB-GyrA complex by forming a CcdA-CcdB complex, a process termed rejuvenation. Functions as a transcriptional corepressor for the ccdAB operon, repression also requires CcdB (By similarity). From Escherichia coli
   5766..6068    +  CDS            ccdB: CCDB_ECOLI - Also known as G, letB, letD. Experimental evidence at protein level: Swiss-Prot protein existence level 1. Toxic component of a type II toxin-antitoxin (TA) system, functioning in plasmid maintainence. Responsible for the post- segregational killing (PSK) of plasmid-free cells, also referred to as a plasmid addiction system. Half-life of over 2 hours. Cell killing by CcdB is accompanied by filamentation, defects in chromosome and plasmid segregation, defects in cell division, formation of anucleate cells, decreased DNA synthesis and plasmid loss. Interferes with the activity of DN
   6112..6236    -  protein_bind   attR2: mutant version of attR; recombination site for the Gateway® LR reaction LR Clonase™
   6244..6285    +  CDS            V5 tag: epitope tag from simian virus 5
   6336..6924    +  misc_feature   WPRE: woodchuck hepatitis virus posttranscriptional regulatory element
   6975..6994    +  misc_feature   cPPT/CTS (fragment): central polypurine tract and central termination sequence of HIV-1
   6996..7229    +  LTR            3' LTR (ΔU3): self-inactivating 3' long terminal repeat (LTR) from HIV-1
   7307..7428    +  polyA_signal   SV40 poly(A) signal: SV40 polyadenylation signal
   7468..7603    +  rep_origin     SV40 ori: SV40 origin of replication
   7624..7642    -  promoter       T7 promoter: promoter for bacteriophage T7 RNA polymerase
   7650..7805    +  CDS            lacZα (fragment): LacZα fragment of β-galactosidase; lacZ fragment
   7810..8238    +  rep_origin     f1 ori (sequence partly withheld): f1 bacteriophage origin of replication; arrow indicates direction of (+) strand synthesis
   8291..8395    +  promoter       AmpR promoter: bla
   8396..9256    +  CDS            AmpR: β-lactamase; bla; confers resistance to ampicillin, carbenicillin, and related antibiotics
   9427..136     +  rep_origin     ori (across the origin): high-copy-number ColE1/pMB1/pBR322/pUC origin of replication
