[The description below was written by a language model from this plasmid's Addgene catalogue record and pLannotate feature annotations shown in this document.]
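Description:
pLX_TRC311 is an empty Gateway destination vector for lentiviral expression of open reading frames in mammalian cells, with a total size of 9,879 bp. It is a third-generation-style, self-inactivating HIV-1 transfer plasmid. An RSV promoter drives a truncated 5' LTR, followed by the Ψ packaging signal with a gag fragment, the Rev response element for Rev-dependent nuclear export of the genomic RNA, a cPPT/CTS element, and a ΔU3 3' LTR followed by an SV40 polyadenylation signal. In bacteria it replicates from a high-copy ColE1/pUC-type origin and carries an f1 origin and AmpR (β-lactamase). Because the unrecombined Gateway cassette encodes the CcdB toxin, the empty vector is maintained in a ccdB-tolerant strain under combined ampicillin/carbenicillin and chloramphenicol selection.

Within the proviral region there are two expression units. An SV40 early promoter/origin drives blasticidin S deaminase (BSD), allowing blasticidin selection of transduced cells. Downstream, the strong constitutive human EF-1α promoter sits directly upstream of the attR1–CmR–ccdB–attR2 cassette. An LR recombination with an entry clone replaces this cassette with the gene of interest, removing both chloramphenicol resistance and ccdB, so that correct recombinants can grow in standard E. coli while unreacted vector is counter-selected. A V5 epitope tag lies immediately after attR2, so an insert lacking a stop codon and cloned in frame could receive a C-terminal V5 tag. A WPRE follows to enhance transcript stability and expression. The vector is suited to building individual or pooled ORF overexpression constructs for stable delivery by lentiviral transduction.
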