Addgene plasmid #113668: pLX_TRC311
Purpose: (Empty Backbone) Gateway destination vector for lentiviral expression
Depositing lab: John Doench. Depositing organization: Broad Institute.
Backbone
  Vector backbone: pLX_TRC311
  Backbone manufacturer: Genetic Perturbation Platform
  Backbone size (bp): 9879
  Vector type: Mammalian Expression, Lentiviral
  Promoter: EF1a
  Selectable markers: Blasticidin
Growth in bacteria
  Bacterial resistance: Chloramphenicol and Ampicillin, 25 & 100 μg/mL
  Growth temperature: 30°C
  Growth strain: ccdB Survival
  Growth instructions: depositor recommends Carbenicillin (100ug/ml) and chloramphenicol (50ug/ml) for bacterial resistance.
  Copy number: High Copy
Gene/Insert
  Cloning method: Gateway Cloning
Terms and licenses: Academic/Nonprofit Terms; Industry Terms: Not Available to Industry
How to cite: pLX_TRC311 was a gift from John Doench (Addgene plasmid # 113668 ; http://n2t.net/addgene:113668 ; RRID:Addgene_113668)
